Addgene plasmid #212001: pKLV2-U6gRNA5(ZNF649_5-5)-PGKpuroBFP-W
Purpose: Express gRNA against ZNF649 with puro and BFP
Depositing lab: Kosuke Yusa. Depositing organization: Kyoto University, Institute for Life and Medical Sciences. Publication: RENGE infers gene regulatory networks using time-series single-cell RNA-seq data with CRISPR perturbations. Ishikawa M, Sugino S, Masuda Y, Tarumoto Y, Seto Y, Taniyama N, Wagai F, Yamauchi Y, Kojima Y, Kiryu H, Yusa K, Eiraku M, Mochizuki A. Commun Biol. 2023 Dec 28;6(1):1290. doi: 10.1038/s42003-023-05594-4. PubMed 38155269.
Backbone
  Vector backbone: pKLV2-U6gRNA5(BbsI)-PGKpuroBFP-W
  Backbone size w/o insert (bp): 8630
  Total vector size (bp): 8650
  Vector type: Mammalian Expression, Lentiviral, CRISPR
  Selectable markers: Puromycin
Growth in bacteria
  Bacterial resistance: Ampicillin, 100 μg/mL
  Growth temperature: 37°C
  Growth strain: NEB Stable
  Copy number: High Copy
Gene/Insert
  Gene/Insert name: sgRNA targeting ZNF649
  gRNA/shRNA sequence: CACAAACAGGGTATCAAGC
  Species: H. sapiens (human)
  GenBank ID: NM_023074.4
  Entrez Gene: ZNF649
  Promoter: Human U6 promoter
  Cloning method: Restriction Enzyme; 5′ cloning site BbsI (destroyed during cloning); 3′ cloning site BbsI (destroyed during cloning)
  Sequencing primers: 5′ AGATAATTAGAATTAATTTGACTG
Terms and licenses: Academic/Nonprofit Terms; Industry Terms: Not Available to Industry
How to cite: pKLV2-U6gRNA5(ZNF649_5-5)-PGKpuroBFP-W was a gift from Kosuke Yusa (Addgene plasmid # 212001 ; http://n2t.net/addgene:212001 ; RRID:Addgene_212001)
