[The description below was written by a language model from this plasmid's Addgene catalogue record and pLannotate feature annotations shown in this document.]
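Description:
pKLV2-U6gRNA5(ZNF649_5-5)-PGKpuroBFP-W is an 8,650 bp lentiviral CRISPR guide-RNA expression plasmid built on the pKLV2-U6gRNA5(BbsI)-PGKpuroBFP-W backbone. It carries a single sgRNA directed against human ZNF649, inserted between two BbsI sites that were destroyed during cloning. In bacteria it is maintained at high copy through a ColE1/pUC-type origin and selected with ampicillin via the β-lactamase gene. An f1 origin and remnants of a lac/lacZα cloning region with flanking T3 and T7 promoters are also present in the backbone.

The viral portion has a CMV enhancer/promoter fused to a truncated HIV-1 5' LTR, which drives transcription of the viral genome in packaging cells. This is followed by the Ψ packaging signal with a gag fragment, the Rev response element for nuclear export, and the cPPT/CTS. The genome ends in a truncated 3' LTR followed by a bGH polyadenylation signal. The plasmid encodes no intact viral genes, so packaging functions must be supplied in trans.

Between these elements, the human U6 RNA polymerase III promoter transcribes the ZNF649 spacer joined to a Streptococcus pyogenes Cas9 guide scaffold (annotated as a tracrRNA fragment). A separate mouse PGK promoter drives puromycin N-acetyltransferase followed by TagBFP. The short gap between these two coding regions suggests a linker or 2A-type element, but it is not annotated. A WPRE downstream boosts transcript expression.

No Cas9 is encoded, so the nuclease must be provided separately. Transduced cells can be selected with puromycin or tracked by blue fluorescence. The associated publication used CRISPR perturbations with time-series single-cell RNA-seq to infer gene regulatory networks.
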