Features (pLannotate 1.2.2; 28 found; start..end, strand, type, name):
    242..441     +  promoter       CMV promoter: human cytomegalovirus (CMV) immediate early promoter
    459..639     +  LTR            5' LTR (truncated): truncated 5' long terminal repeat (LTR) from HIV-1
    686..811     +  misc_feature   HIV-1 Ψ: packaging signal of human immunodeficiency virus type 1
    795..1133    +  CDS            HIV-1 gag (fragment): gag protein from human immunodeficiency virus 1; gag
   1310..1543    +  misc_feature   RRE: The Rev response element (RRE) of HIV-1 allows for Rev-dependent mRNA export from the nucleus to the cytoplasm.
   1920..2020    +  CDS            Rev (fragment): human immunodeficiency virus 1 (HIV-1) Rev protein; rev; enhances nuclear export of unspliced and incompletely spliced viral mRNAs
   2070..2187    +  misc_feature   cPPT/CTS: central polypurine tract and central termination sequence of HIV-1
   2262..2502    +  promoter       U6 promoter: RNA polymerase III promoter for human U6 snRNA
   2549..2616    +  misc_RNA       tracrRNA (fragment): trans-activating CRISPR RNA for the Streptococcus pyogenes CRISPR/Cas9 system
   2639..3138    +  promoter       PGK promoter: mouse phosphoglycerate kinase 1 promoter
   3178..3774    +  CDS            PuroR (fragment): puromycin N-acetyltransferase; pac from Streptomyces; confers resistance to puromycin
   3847..4545    +  CDS            TagBFP: TagBFP is a basic (constitutively fluorescent) blue fluorescent protein published in 2008, derived from Entacmaea quadricolor. It is reported to be a very rapidly-maturing monomer with very low acid sensitivity.
   4557..5143    +  misc_feature   WPRE: woodchuck hepatitis virus posttranscriptional regulatory element
   5137..5283    +  CDS            nef (fragment): NEF_HV1LA - Experimental evidence at protein level: Swiss-Prot protein existence level 1. Extracellular Nef protein targets CD4(+) T-lymphocytes for apoptosis by interacting with CXCR4 surface receptors. From Human immunodeficiency virus type 1 group M subtype B (isolate Lai) (HIV-1).
   5291..5469    +  LTR            5' LTR (truncated): truncated 5' long terminal repeat (LTR) from HIV-1
   5495..5606    +  polyA_signal   bGH poly(A) signal: bovine growth hormone polyadenylation signal
   5745..5763    -  promoter       T3 promoter: promoter for bacteriophage T3 RNA polymerase
   5808..5824    -  protein_bind   lac operator: The lac repressor binds to the lac operator to inhibit transcription in E. coli. This inhibition can be relieved by adding lactose or isopropyl-β-D-thiogalactopyranoside (IPTG). lac repressor encoded by lacI
   5832..5862    -  promoter       lac promoter: promoter for the E. coli lac operon
   5877..5898    -  protein_bind   CAP binding site: CAP binding activates transcription in the presence of cAMP. E. coli catabolite activator protein
   5911..6003    -  CDS            lacI (fragment): lac repressor; lacI; The lac repressor binds to the lac operator to inhibit transcription in E. coli. This inhibition can be relieved by adding lactose or isopropyl-β-D-thiogalactopyranoside (IPTG).
   6186..6774    -  rep_origin     ori: high-copy-number ColE1/pMB1/pBR322/pUC origin of replication
   6945..7805    -  CDS            AmpR: β-lactamase; bla; confers resistance to ampicillin, carbenicillin, and related antibiotics
   7806..7910    -  promoter       AmpR promoter: bla
   7963..8391    -  rep_origin     f1 ori (sequence partly withheld): f1 bacteriophage origin of replication; arrow indicates direction of (+) strand synthesis
   8396..8551    -  CDS            lacZα (fragment): LacZα fragment of β-galactosidase; lacZ fragment
   8559..8577    +  promoter       T7 promoter: promoter for bacteriophage T7 RNA polymerase
   8591..241     +  enhancer       CMV enhancer (across the origin): human cytomegalovirus immediate early enhancer
>Addgene plasmid #212001 | pKLV2-U6gRNA5(ZNF649_5-5)-PGKpuroBFP-W | addgene full sequence | sequence record 420028 | Addgene NGS Result
GTCAATAATGACGTATGTTCCCATAGTAACGCCAATAGGGACTTTCCATTGACGTCAATGGGTGGAGTAT
TTACGGTAAACTGCCCACTTGGCAGTACATCAAGTGTATCATATGCCAAGTACGCCCCCTATTGACGTCA
ATGACGGTAAATGGCCCGCCTGGCATTATGCCCAGTACATGACCTTATGGGACTTTCCTACTTGGCAGTA
CATCTACGTATTAGTCATCGCTATTACCATGGTGATGCGGTTTTGGCAGTACATCAATGGGCGTGGATAG
CGGTTTGACTCACGGGGATTTCCAAGTCTCCACCCCATTGACGTCAATGGGAGTTTGTTTTGGCACCAAA
ATCAACGGGACTTTCCAAAATGTCGTAACAACTCCGCCCCATTGACGCAAATGGGCGGTAGGCGTGTACG
GTGGGAGGTCTATATAAGCAGCGCGTTTTGCCTGTACTGGGTCTCTCTGGTTAGACCAGATCTGAGCCTG
GGAGCTCTCTGGCTAACTAGGGAACCCACTGCTTAAGCCTCAATAAAGCTTGCCTTGAGTGCTTCAAGTA
GTGTGTGCCCGTCTGTTGTGTGACTCTGGTAACTAGAGATCCCTCAGACCCTTTTAGTCAGTGTGGAAAA
TCTCTAGCAGTGGCGCCCGAACAGGGACTTGAAAGCGAAAGGGAAACCAGAGGAGCTCTCTCGACGCAGG
ACTCGGCTTGCTGAAGCGCGCACGGCAAGAGGCGAGGGGCGGCGACTGGTGAGTACGCCAAAAATTTTGA
CTAGCGGAGGCTAGAAGGAGAGAGATGGGTGCGAGAGCGTCAGTATTAAGCGGGGGAGAATTAGATCGCG
ATGGGAAAAAATTCGGTTAAGGCCAGGGGGAAAGAAAAAATATAAATTAAAACATATAGTATGGGCAAGC
AGGGAGCTAGAACGATTCGCAGTTAATCCTGGCCTGTTAGAAACATCAGAAGGCTGTAGACAAATACTGG
GACAGCTACAACCATCCCTTCAGACAGGATCAGAAGAACTTAGATCATTATATAATACAGTAGCAACCCT
CTATTGTGTGCATCAAAGGATAGAGATAAAAGACACCAAGGAAGCTTTAGACAAGATAGAGGAAGAGCAA
AACAAAAGTAAGACCACCGCACAGCAAGCGGCCGGCCGCGCTGATCTTCAGACCTGGAGGAGGAGATATG
AGGGACAATTGGAGAAGTGAATTATATAAATATAAAGTAGTAAAAATTGAACCATTAGGAGTAGCACCCA
CCAAGGCAAAGAGAAGAGTGGTGCAGAGAGAAAAAAGAGCAGTGGGAATAGGAGCTTTGTTCCTTGGGTT
CTTGGGAGCAGCAGGAAGCACTATGGGCGCAGCGTCAATGACGCTGACGGTACAGGCCAGACAATTATTG
TCTGGTATAGTGCAGCAGCAGAACAATTTGCTGAGGGCTATTGAGGCGCAACAGCATCTGTTGCAACTCA
CAGTCTGGGGCATCAAGCAGCTCCAGGCAAGAATCCTGGCTGTGGAAAGATACCTAAAGGATCAACAGCT
CCTGGGGATTTGGGGTTGCTCTGGAAAACTCATTTGCACCACTGCTGTGCCTTGGAATGCTAGTTGGAGT
AATAAATCTCTGGAACAGATTTGGAATCACACGACCTGGATGGAGTGGGACAGAGAAATTAACAATTACA
CAAGCTTAATACACTCCTTAATTGAAGAATCGCAAAACCAGCAAGAAAAGAATGAACAAGAATTATTGGA
ATTAGATAAATGGGCAAGTTTGTGGAATTGGTTTAACATAACAAATTGGCTGTGGTATATAAAATTATTC
ATAATGATAGTAGGAGGCTTGGTAGGTTTAAGAATAGTTTTTGCTGTACTTTCTATAGTGAATAGAGTTA
GGCAGGGATATTCACCATTATCGTTTCAGACCCACCTCCCAACCCCGAGGGGACCCGACAGGCCCGAAGG
AATAGAAGAAGAAGGTGGAGAGAGAGACAGAGACAGATCCATTCGATTAGTGAACGGATCGGCACTGCGT
GCGCCAATTCTGCAGACAAATGGCAGTATTCATCCACAATTTTAAAAGAAAAGGGGGGATTGGGGGGTAC
AGTGCAGGGGAAAGAATAGTAGACATAATAGCAACAGACATACAAACTAAAGAATTACAAAAACAAATTA
CAAAAATTCAAAATTTTCGGGTTTATTACAGGGACAGCAGAGATCCAGTTTGGTTAGTACCGGGCCCTAC
GCGTCCAAGGTCGGGCAGGAAGAGGGCCTATTTCCCATGATTCCTTCATATTTGCATATACGATACAAGG
CTGTTAGAGAGATAATTAGAATTAATTTGACTGTAAACACAAAGATATTAGTACAAAATACGTGACGTAG
AAAGTAATAATTTCTTGGGTAGTTTGCAGTTTTAAAATTATGTTTTAAAATGGACTATCATATGCTTACC
GTAACTTGAAAGTATTTCGATTTCTTGGCTTTATATATCTTGTGGAAAGGACGAAACACCGCACAAACAG
GGTATCAAGCGTTTAAGAGCTATGCTGGAAACAGCATAGCAAGTTTAAATAAGGCTAGTCCGTTATCAAC
TTGAAAAAGTGGCACCGAGTCGGTGCTTTTTTTGGATCCAATTCTACCGGGTAGGGGAGGCGCTTTTCCC
AAGGCAGTCTGGAGCATGCGCTTTAGCAGCCCCGCTGGGCACTTGGCGCTACACAAGTGGCCTCTGGCCT
CGCACACATTCCACATCCACCGGTAGGCGCCAACCGGCTCCGTTCTTTGGTGGCCCCTTCGCGCCACCTT
CTACTCCTCCCCTAGTCAGGAAGTTCCCCCCCGCCCCGCAGCTCGCGTCGTGCAGGACGTGACAAATGGA
AGTAGCACGTCTCACTAGTCTCGTGCAGATGGACAGCACCGCTGAGCAATGGAAGCGGGTAGGCCTTTGG
GGCAGCGGCCAATAGCAGCTTTGCTCCTTCGCTTTCTGGGCTCAGAGGCTGGGAAGGGGTGGGTCCGGGG
GCGGGCTCAGGGGCGGGCTCAGGGGCGGGGCGGGCGCCCGAAGGTCCTCCGGAGGCCCGGCATTCTGCAC
GCTTCAAAAGCGCACGTCTGCCGCGCTGTTCTCCTCTTCCTCATCTCCGGGCCTTTCGACCTGCATCCAT
CTAGATCTCGAGCAGCTGAAGCTTACCATGACCGAGTACAAGCCCACGGTGCGCCTCGCCACCCGCGACG
ACGTCCCCAGGGCCGTACGCACCCTCGCCGCCGCGTTCGCCGACTACCCCGCCACGCGCCACACCGTCGA
TCCGGACCGCCACATCGAGCGGGTCACCGAGCTGCAAGAACTCTTCCTCACGCGCGTCGGGCTCGACATC
GGCAAGGTGTGGGTCGCGGACGACGGCGCCGCGGTGGCGGTCTGGACCACGCCGGAGAGCGTCGAAGCGG
GGGCGGTGTTCGCCGAGATCGGCCCGCGCATGGCCGAGTTGAGCGGTTCCCGGCTGGCCGCGCAGCAACA
GATGGAAGGCCTCCTGGCGCCGCACCGGCCCAAGGAGCCCGCGTGGTTCCTGGCCACCGTCGGCGTCTCG
CCCGACCACCAGGGCAAGGGTCTGGGCAGCGCCGTCGTGCTCCCCGGAGTGGAGGCGGCCGAGCGCGCCG
GGGTGCCCGCCTTCCTGGAGACCTCCGCGCCCCGCAACCTCCCCTTCTACGAGCGGCTCGGCTTCACCGT
CACCGCCGACGTCGAGGTGCCCGAAGGACCGCGCACCTGGTGCATGACCCGCAAGCCCGGTGCCGGCGGC
GGGTCCGGAGGAGAGGGCAGAGGAAGTCTCCTAACATGCGGTGACGTGGAGGAGAATCCTGGCCCAATGA
GCGAGCTGATTAAGGAGAACATGCACATGAAGCTGTACATGGAGGGCACCGTGGACAACCATCACTTCAA
GTGCACATCCGAGGGCGAAGGCAAGCCCTACGAGGGCACCCAGACCATGAGAATCAAGGTGGTCGAGGGC
GGCCCTCTCCCCTTCGCCTTCGACATCCTGGCTACTAGCTTCCTCTACGGCAGCAAGACCTTCATCAACC
ACACCCAGGGCATCCCCGACTTCTTCAAGCAGTCCTTCCCTGAGGGCTTCACATGGGAGAGAGTCACCAC
ATACGAGGACGGGGGCGTGCTGACCGCTACCCAGGACACCAGCCTCCAGGACGGCTGCCTCATCTACAAC
GTCAAGATCAGAGGGGTGAACTTCACATCCAACGGCCCTGTGATGCAGAAGAAAACACTCGGCTGGGAGG
CCTTCACCGAGACGCTGTACCCCGCTGACGGCGGCCTGGAAGGCAGAAACGACATGGCCCTGAAGCTCGT
GGGCGGGAGCCATCTGATCGCAAACATCAAGACCACATATAGATCCAAGAAACCCGCTAAGAACCTCAAG
ATGCCTGGCGTCTACTATGTGGACTACAGACTGGAAAGAATCAAGGAGGCCAACAACGAGACCTACGTCG
AGCAGCACGAGGTGGCAGTGGCCAGATACTGCGACCTCCCTAGCAAACTGGGGCACAAGCTTAATTGAGC
GGCCGCTCAACCTCTGGATTACAAAATTTGTGAAAGATTGACTGGTATTCTTAACTATGTTGCTCCTTTT
ACGCTATGTGGATACGCTGCTTTAATGCCTTTGTATCATGCTATTGCTTCCCGTATGGCTTTCATTTTCT
CCTCCTTGTATAAATCCTGGTTGCTGTCTCTTTATGAGGAGTTGTGGCCCGTTGTCAGGCAACGTGGCGT
GGTGTGCACTGTGTTTGCTGACGCAACCCCCACTGGTTGGGGCATTGCCACCACCTGTCAGCTCCTTTCC
GGGACTTTCGCTTTCCCCCTCCCTATTGCCACGGCGGAACTCATCGCCGCCTGCCTTGCCCGCTGCTGGA
CAGGGGCTCGGCTGTTGGGCACTGACAATTCCGTGGTGTTGTCGGGGAAATCATCGTCCTTTCCTTGGCT
GCTCGCCTGTGTTGCCACCTGGATTCTGCGCGGGACGTCCTTCTGCTACGTCCCTTCGGCCCTCAATCCA
GCGGACCTTCCTTCCCGCGGCCTGCTGCCGGCTCTGCGGCCTCTTCCGCGTCTACGCCTTCGCCCTCAGA
CGAGTCGGATCTCCCTTTGGGCCGCCTCCCCGCAGGTACCTTTAAGACCAATGACTTACAAGGCAGCTGT
AGATCTTAGCCACTTTTTAAAAGAAAAGGGGGGACTGGAAGGGCTAATTCACTCCCAAAGAAGTCAAGAT
CTGCTTTTTGCCTGTACTGGGTCTCTCTGGTTAGACCAGAGTCTCTCTGGTTAGACCAGATCTGAGCCTG
GGAGCTCTCTGGCTAACTAGGGAACCCACTGCTTAAGCCTCAATAAAGCTTGCCTTGAGTGCTTCAAGTA
GTGTGTGCCCGTCTGTTGTGTGACTCTGGTAACTAGAGATCCCTCAGACCCTTTTAGTCAGTGTGGAAAA
TCTCTAGCAGTTTAAACCCGCTGATCAGCCTCGACTGTGCCTTCTAGTTGCCAGCCATCTGTTGTTTGCC
CCTCCCCCGTGCCTTCCTTGACCCTGGAAGGTGCCACTCCCACTGTCCTTTCCTAATAAAATGAGGAAAT
TGCATCGCATTGTCTGAGTAGGTGTCATTCTATTCTGGGGGGTGGGGTGGGGCAGGACAGCAAGGGGGAG
GATTGGGAAGTCAATAGCAGGCATGCTGGGGATGCGGTGGGCTCTATGGGCGGCCGTTAATTAAGCTTTT
GTTCCCTTTAGTGAGGGTTAATTGCGCGCTTGGCGTAATCATGGTCATAGCTGTTTCCTGTGTGAAATTG
TTATCCGCTCACAATTCCACACAACATACGAGCCGGGAGCATAAAGTGTAAAGCCTGGGGTGCCTAATGA
GTGAGCTAACTCACATTAATTGCGTTGCGCTCACTGCCCGCTTTCCAGTCGGGAAACCTGTCGTGCCAGC
TGCATTAATGAATCGGCCAACGCGCGGGGAGAGGCGGTTTGCGTATTGGGCGCTCTTCCGCTTCCTCGCT
CACTGACTCGCTGCGCTCGGTCGTTCGGCTGCGGCGAGCGGTATCAGCTCACTCAAAGGCGGTAATACGG
TTATCCACAGAATCAGGGGATAACGCAGGAAAGAACATGTGAGCAAAAGGCCAGCAAAAGGCCAGGAACC
GTAAAAAGGCCGCGTTGCTGGCGTTTTTCCATAGGCTCCGCCCCCCTGACGAGCATCACAAAAATCGACG
CTCAAGTCAGAGGTGGCGAAACCCGACAGGACTATAAAGATACCAGGCGTTTCCCCCTGGAAGCTCCCTC
GTGCGCTCTCCTGTTCCGACCCTGCCGCTTACCGGATACCTGTCCGCCTTTCTCCCTTCGGGAAGCGTGG
CGCTTTCTCATAGCTCACGCTGTAGGTATCTCAGTTCGGTGTAGGTCGTTCGCTCCAAGCTGGGCTGTGT
GCACGAACCCCCCGTTCAGCCCGACCGCTGCGCCTTATCCGGTAACTATCGTCTTGAGTCCAACCCGGTA
AGACACGACTTATCGCCACTGGCAGCAGCCACTGGTAACAGGATTAGCAGAGCGAGGTATGTAGGCGGTG
CTACAGAGTTCTTGAAGTGGTGGCCTAACTACGGCTACACTAGAAGAACAGTATTTGGTATCTGCGCTCT
GCTGAAGCCAGTTACCTTCGGAAAAAGAGTTGGTAGCTCTTGATCCGGCAAACAAACCACCGCTGGTAGC
GGTGGTTTTTTTGTTTGCAAGCAGCAGATTACGCGCAGAAAAAAAGGATCTCAAGAAGATCCTTTGATCT
TTTCTACGGGGTCTGACGCTCAGTGGAACGAAAACTCACGTTAAGGGATTTTGGTCATGAGATTATCAAA
AAGGATCTTCACCTAGATCCTTTTAAATTAAAAATGAAGTTTTAAATCAATCTAAAGTATATATGAGTAA
ACTTGGTCTGACAGTTACCAATGCTTAATCAGTGAGGCACCTATCTCAGCGATCTGTCTATTTCGTTCAT
CCATAGTTGCCTGACTCCCCGTCGTGTAGATAACTACGATACGGGAGGGCTTACCATCTGGCCCCAGTGC
TGCAATGATACCGCGAGACCCACGCTCACCGGCTCCAGATTTATCAGCAATAAACCAGCCAGCCGGAAGG
GCCGAGCGCAGAAGTGGTCCTGCAACTTTATCCGCCTCCATCCAGTCTATTAATTGTTGCCGGGAAGCTA
GAGTAAGTAGTTCGCCAGTTAATAGTTTGCGCAACGTTGTTGCCATTGCTACAGGCATCGTGGTGTCACG
CTCGTCGTTTGGTATGGCTTCATTCAGCTCCGGTTCCCAACGATCAAGGCGAGTTACATGATCCCCCATG
TTGTGCAAAAAAGCGGTTAGCTCCTTCGGTCCTCCGATCGTTGTCAGAAGTAAGTTGGCCGCAGTGTTAT
CACTCATGGTTATGGCAGCACTGCATAATTCTCTTACTGTCATGCCATCCGTAAGATGCTTTTCTGTGAC
TGGTGAGTACTCAACCAAGTCATTCTGAGAATAGTGTATGCGGCGACCGAGTTGCTCTTGCCCGGCGTCA
ATACGGGATAATACCGCGCCACATAGCAGAACTTTAAAAGTGCTCATCATTGGAAAACGTTCTTCGGGGC
GAAAACTCTCAAGGATCTTACCGCTGTTGAGATCCAGTTCGATGTAACCCACTCGTGCACCCAACTGATC
TTCAGCATCTTTTACTTTCACCAGCGTTTCTGGGTGAGCAAAAACAGGAAGGCAAAATGCCGCAAAAAAG
GGAATAAGGGCGACACGGAAATGTTGAATACTCATACTCTTCCTTTTTCAATATTATTGAAGCATTTATC
AGGGTTATTGTCTCATGAGCGGATACATATTTGAATGTATTTAGAAAAATAAACAAATAGGGGTTCCGCG
CACATTTCCCCGAAAAGTGCCACCTAAATTGTAAGCGTTAATATTTTGTTAAAATTCGCGTTAAATTTTT
GTTAAATCAGCTCATTTTTTAACCAATAGGCCGAAATCGGCAAAATCCCTTATAAATCAAAAGAATAGAC
CGAGATAGGGT
[37 nt withheld, positions 8062-8098]
AAAGAACGTGGACTCCAACGTCAAAGG
[49 nt withheld, positions 8126-8174]
T
[91 nt withheld, positions 8176-8266]
G
[124 nt withheld, positions 8268-8391]
CCCATTCGCCATTCAGGCTGCGCAACTGTTGGGAAGGGCGATCGGTGCGGGCCTCTTCGCTATTACGCCA
GCTGGCGAAAGGGGGATGTGCTGCAAGGCGATTAAGTTGGGTAACGCCAGGGTTTTCCCAGTCACGACGT
TGTAAAACGACGGCCAGTGAGCGCGCGTAATACGACTCACTATAGGGCGAATTGACTAGTACATAACTTA
CGGTAAATGGCCCGCCTGGCTGACCGCCCAACGACCCCCGCCCATTGAC
